>Addgene plasmid #112314 | pNR1D2-donor | depositor full sequence | sequence record 211705 | Full Sequence
AAGGGCGAATTCTGCAGATATCCATCACACTGGCGGCCGCTCGAGCATGCATCTAGAGGGCCCAATTCGC
CCTATAGTGAGTCGTATTACAATTCACTGGCCGTCGTTTTACAACGTCGTGACTGGGAAAACCCTGGCGT
TACCCAACTTAATCGCCTTGCAGCACATCCCCCTTTCGCCAGCTGGCGTAATAGCGAAGAGGCCCGCACC
GATCGCCCTTCCCAACAGTTGCGCAGCCTATACGTACGGCAGTTTAAGGTTTACACCTATAAAAGAGAGA
GCCGTTATCGTCTGTTTGTGGATGTACAGAGTGATATTATTGACACGCCGGGGCGACGGATGGTGATCCC
CCTGGCCAGTGCACGTCTGCTGTCAGATAAAGTCTCCCGTGAACTTTACCCGGTGGTGCATATCGGGGAT
GAAAGCTGGCGCATGATGACCACCGATATGGCCAGTGTGCCGGTCTCCGTTATCGGGGAAGAAGTGGCTG
ATCTCAGCCACCGCGAAAATGACATCAAAAACGCCATTAACCTGATGTTCTGGGGAATATAAATGTCAGG
CATGAGATTATCAAAAAGGATCTTCACCTAGATCCTTTTCACGTAGAAAGCCAGTCCGCAGAAACGGTGC
TGACCCCGGATGAATGTCAGCTACTGGGCTATCTGGACAAGGGAAAACGCAAGCGCAAAGAGAAAGCAGG
TAGCTTGCAGTGGGCTTACATGGCGATAGCTAGACTGGGCGGTTTTATGGACAGCAAGCGAACCGGAATT
GCCAGCTGGGGCGCCCTCTGGTAAGGTTGGGAAGCCCTGCAAAGTAAACTGGATGGCTTTCTCGCCGCCA
AGGATCTGATGGCGCAGGGGATCAAGCTCTGATCAAGAGACAGGATGAGGATCGTTTCGCATGATTGAAC
AAGATGGATTGCACGCAGGTTCTCCGGCCGCTTGGGTGGAGAGGCTATTCGGCTATGACTGGGCACAACA
GACAATCGGCTGCTCTGATGCCGCCGTGTTCCGGCTGTCAGCGCAGGGGCGCCCGGTTCTTTTTGTCAAG
ACCGACCTGTCCGGTGCCCTGAATGAACTGCAAGACGAGGCAGCGCGGCTATCGTGGCTGGCCACGACGG
GCGTTCCTTGCGCAGCTGTGCTCGACGTTGTCACTGAAGCGGGAAGGGACTGGCTGCTATTGGGCGAAGT
GCCGGGGCAGGATCTCCTGTCATCTCACCTTGCTCCTGCCGAGAAAGTATCCATCATGGCTGATGCAATG
CGGCGGCTGCATACGCTTGATCCGGCTACCTGCCCATTCGACCACCAAGCGAAACATCGCATCGAGCGAG
CACGTACTCGGATGGAAGCCGGTCTTGTCGATCAGGATGATCTGGACGAAGAGCATCAGGGGCTCGCGCC
AGCCGAACTGTTCGCCAGGCTCAAGGCGAGCATGCCCGACGGCGAGGATCTCGTCGTGACCCATGGCGAT
GCCTGCTTGCCGAATATCATGGTGGAAAATGGCCGCTTTTCTGGATTCATCGACTGTGGCCGGCTGGGTG
TGGCGGACCGCTATCAGGACATAGCGTTGGCTACCCGTGATATTGCTGAAGAGCTTGGCGGCGAATGGGC
TGACCGCTTCCTCGTGCTTTACGGTATCGCCGCTCCCGATTCGCAGCGCATCGCCTTCTATCGCCTTCTT
GACGAGTTCTTCTGAATTATTAACGCTTACAATTTCCTGATGCGGTATTTTCTCCTTACGCATCTGTGCG
GTATTTCACACCGCATACAGGTGGCACTTTTCGGGGAAATGTGCGCGGAACCCCTATTTGTTTATTTTTC
TAAATACATTCAAATATGTATCCGCTCATGAGACAATAACCCTGATAAATGCTTCAATAATAGCACGTGA
GGAGGGCCACCATGGCCAAGTTGACCAGTGCCGTTCCGGTGCTCACCGCGCGCGACGTCGCCGGAGCGGT
CGAGTTCTGGACCGACCGGCTCGGGTTCTCCCGGGACTTCGTGGAGGACGACTTCGCCGGTGTGGTCCGG
GACGACGTGACCCTGTTCATCAGCGCGGTCCAGGACCAGGTGGTGCCGGACAACACCCTGGCCTGGGTGT
GGGTGCGCGGCCTGGACGAGCTGTACGCCGAGTGGTCGGAGGTCGTGTCCACGAACTTCCGGGACGCCTC
CGGGCCGGCCATGACCGAGATCGGCGAGCAGCCGTGGGGGCGGGAGTTCGCCCTGCGCGACCCGGCCGGC
AACTGCGTGCACTTCGTGGCCGAGGAGCAGGACTGACACGTGCTAAAACTTCATTTTTAATTTAAAAGGA
TCTAGGTGAAGATCCTTTTTGATAATCTCATGACCAAAATCCCTTAACGTGAGTTTTCGTTCCACTGAGC
GTCAGACCCCGTAGAAAAGATCAAAGGATCTTCTTGAGATCCTTTTTTTCTGCGCGTAATCTGCTGCTTG
CAAACAAAAAAACCACCGCTACCAGCGGTGGTTTGTTTGCCGGATCAAGAGCTACCAACTCTTTTTCCGA
AGGTAACTGGCTTCAGCAGAGCGCAGATACCAAATACTGTCCTTCTAGTGTAGCCGTAGTTAGGCCACCA
CTTCAAGAACTCTGTAGCACCGCCTACATACCTCGCTCTGCTAATCCTGTTACCAGTGGCTGCTGCCAGT
GGCGATAAGTCGTGTCTTACCGGGTTGGACTCAAGACGATAGTTACCGGATAAGGCGCAGCGGTCGGGCT
GAACGGGGGGTTCGTGCACACAGCCCAGCTTGGAGCGAACGACCTACACCGAACTGAGATACCTACAGCG
TGAGCTATGAGAAAGCGCCACGCTTCCCGAAGGGAGAAAGGCGGACAGGTATCCGGTAAGCGGCAGGGTC
GGAACAGGAGAGCGCACGAGGGAGCTTCCAGGGGGAAACGCCTGGTATCTTTATAGTCCTGTCGGGTTTC
GCCACCTCTGACTTGAGCGTCGATTTTTGTGATGCTCGTCAGGGGGGCGGAGCCTATGGAAAAACGCCAG
CAACGCGGCCTTTTTACGGTTCCTGGGCTTTTGCTGGCCTTTTGCTCACATGTTCTTTCCTGCGTTATCC
CCTGATTCTGTGGATAACCGTATTACCGCCTTTGAGTGAGCTGATACCGCTCGCCGCAGCCGAACGACCG
AGCGCAGCGAGTCAGTGAGCGAGGAAGCGGAAGAGCGCCCAATACGCAAACCGCCTCTCCCCGCGCGTTG
GCCGATTCATTAATGCAGCTGGCACGACAGGTTTCCCGACTGGAAAGCGGGCAGTGAGCGCAACGCAATT
AATGTGAGTTAGCTCACTCATTAGGCACCCCAGGCTTTACACTTTATGCTTCCGGCTCGTATGTTGTGTG
GAATTGTGAGCGGATAACAATTTCACACAGGAAACAGCTATGACCATGATTACGCCAAGCTATTTAGGTG
ACACTATAGAATACTCAAGCTATGCATCAAGCTTGGTACCGAGCTCGGATCCACTAGTAACGGCCGCCAG
TGTGCTGGAATTCGCCCTTTCGGCAAGATTGAGTTCCTTGCAAGCTGTTGGACTGAGCACCTCAGTTGCT
TGCTGACTGTTGGCTAGAGCCCACTCTTAGTTCCTTGCCATGTGGGCCTCTCCACAGGGTGGCTCACAGC
ATGGCAGCAGCTTTTCTCAGAGTAAGTGAGCAAGAGCGTACCTAAGATGGAGGCCACAGTTTCTTGTAAG
CTAATCTCAGAACGGACATCCTATCAATTCTGCCATATTTTTTTTCATTAGAAGTTAGTAAGTCTAGGTC
CACTTAGTAGGAGGAGGTTGCGCAAGGGTGCGAATACCAGGATGAAGGGATCATTGGAGGCCATTTTAGG
GGCTGCCTACCACACATGGTGACATACAAATGGGAGTGTATTCCATATGTATTGAAAATATGTTTATATA
CTACATTATTTTATTTTGCTAATTAGAAGCAGTTGAAATCAGATGACATCTAATTTTAAAAAGTCAGAAC
CTCTATGTTCTTGTGAATAAAAATTCTTAACAGTAAAGAATTTTGATTGATCAAATGTTTTATGTGATAT
ATATGCTTTATAATATAGTAACTAGCTAACGATTTGTTACTGAGATTTTGAGAAATTTGTCAACTTTTGC
CTTTATTCAGATGTATAAAACCTTGCTTTCTATTCGTTAGTGACACTGATAAGCAAGAATTTTATTTATA
TTTAATGTTAATAATTTATCCTGTTTTTCCTATTTCCCTATTCCTGATCTCTCTTAGATCGATCTGGAAT
AGAAAACGTCAACTCTGTGGAGGCTTTGCAGGAAACTCTCATTCGTGCACTAAGGACCTTAATAATGAAA
AACCATCCAAATGAGGCCTCTATTTTTACAAAACTGCTTCTAAAGTTGCCAGATCTTCGATCTTTAAACA
ACATGCACTCTGAGGAGCTCTTGGCCTTTAAAGTTCACCCTGATTATGATATTCCAACTACTGCAAGCGA
GAATCTTTATTTTCAGGGCGCCGCCAAATTCAAAGAAACCGCTGCTGCTAAATTCGAACGCCAGCACATG
GACAGCGGAGGTGGAGGTTCGAGCGGTCCCTCGGGTTCGTCGAGCCTGGAAGTTCTGTTCCAGGGGCCCC
TGTCGTCGAGCGGTCCCTCGGGTTCGATGGTGAGCAAAGGCGAGGAGCTGTTCACCGGGGTGGTGCCCAT
CCTGGTCGAGCTGGACGGCGACGTAAACGGCCACAAGTTCAGCGTGTCCGGCGAGGGCGAGGGCGATGCC
ACCTACGGCAAGCTGACCCTGAAGTTCATCTGCACCACCGGCAAGCTGCCCGTGCCCTGGCCCACCCTCG
TGACCACCCTGACCTACGGCGTGCAGTGCTTCAGCCGCTACCCCGACCACATGAAGCAGCACGACTTCTT
CAAGTCCGCCATGCCCGAAGGCTACGTCCAGGAGCGCACCATCTTCTTCAAGGACGACGGCAACTACAAG
ACCCGCGCCGAGGTGAAGTTCGAGGGCGACACCCTGGTGAACCGCATCGAGCTGAAGGGCATCGACTTCA
AGGAGGACGGCAACATCCTGGGGCACAAGCTGGAGTACAACTACAACAGCCACAACGTCTATATCATGGC
CGACAAGCAGAAGAACGGCATCAAGGTGAACTTCAAGATCCGCCACAACATCGAGGACGGCAGCGTGCAG
CTCGCCGACCACTACCAGCAGAACACCCCCATCGGCGACGGCCCCGTGCTGCTGCCCGACAACCACTACC
TGAGCACCCAGTCCGCCCTGAGCAAAGACCCCAACGAGAAGCGCGATCACATGGTCCTTAAGGAGTTCGT
GACCGCCGCCGGGATCACTCTCGGCATGGACGAGCTGTACAAGTAATGATCTAGAGTCGAGTTAATTAAG
AATTCCGCCCCCCCCCCTCTCCCTCCCCCCCCCTAACGTTACTGGCCGAAGCCGCTTGGAATAAGGCCGG
TGTGCGTTTGTCTATATGTTATTTTCCACCATATTGCCGTCTTTTGGCAATGTGAGGGCCCGGAAACCTG
GCCCTGTCTTCTTGACGAGCATTCCTAGGGGTCTTTCCCCTCTCGCCAAAGGAATGCAGGGTCTGTTGAA
TGTCGTGAAGGAAGCAGTTCCTCTGGAAGCTTCTTGAAGACAAACAACGTCTGTAGCGACCCTTTGCAGG
CAGCGGAACCCCCCACCTGGCGACAGGTGCCTCTGCGGCCAAAAGCCACGTGTATAAGATACACCTGCAA
AGGCGGCACAACCCCAGTGCCACGTTGTGAGTTGGATAGTTGTGGAAAGAGTCAAATGGCTCTCCTCAAG
CGTATTCAACAAGGGGCTGAAGGATGCCCAGAAGGTACCCCATTGTATGGGATCTGATCTGGGGCCTCGG
TGCACATGCTTTACATGTGTTTAGTCGAGGTTAAAAAAACGTCTAGGCCCCCCGAACCACGGGGACGTGG
TTTTCCTTTGAAAAACACGATGATAATATGGCCACAACCTGTTACATTGCACAAGATAAAAATATATCAT
CACGAACAGTAAAACTGTCTGCTTACATAAACAGTAATACAAGGGGTGTTATGGGATCGGCCATTGAACA
AGATGGATTGCACGCAGGTTCTCCGGCCGCTTGGGTGGAGAGGCTATTCGGCTATGACTGGGCACAACAG
ACAATCGGCTGCTCTGATGCCGCCGTGTTCCGGCTGTCAGCGCAGGGGCGCCCGGTTCTTTTTGTCAAGA
CCGACCTGTCCGGTGCCCTGAATGAACTGCAGGACGAGGCAGCGCGGCTATCGTGGCTGGCCACGACGGG
CGTTCCTTGCGCAGCTGTGCTCGACGTTGTCACTGAAGCGGGAAGGGACTGGCTGCTATTGGGCGAAGTG
CCGGGGCAGGATCTCCTGTCATCTCACCTTGCTCCTGCCGAGAAAGTATCCATCATGGCTGATGCAATGC
GGCGGCTGCATACGCTTGATCCGGCTACCTGCCCATTCGACCACCAAGCGAAACATCGCATCGAGCGAGC
ACGTACTCGGATGGAAGCCGGTCTTGTCGATCAGGATGATCTGGACGAAGAGCATCAGGGGCTCGCGCCA
GCCGAACTGTTCGCCAGGCTCAAGGCGCGCATGCCCGACGGCGAGGATCTCGTCGTGACCCATGGCGATG
CCTGCTTGCCGAATATCATGGTGGAAAATGGCCGCTTTTCTGGATTCATCGACTGTGGCCGGCTGGGTGT
GGCGGACCGCTATCAGGACATAGCGTTGGCTACCCGTGATATTGCTGAAGAGCTTGGCGGCGAATGGGCT
GACCGCTTCCTCGTGCTTTACGGTATCGCCGCTCCCGATTCGCAGCGCATCGCCTTCTATCGCCTTCTTG
ACGAGTTCTTCTGAGGCCTTTGTTTATTTAAACATGAACTGATGGTAACTGTACATTTTGTGCTAAAATG
CATATTTATATGTGTATACCATATGTGGAGATAGAAAAGACCTTTAAGACAATAAAAGATTGTAGGCTAT
CTCTGTAATCATGCAATAGCTGTTCGGATTGAGAACTCTTCAGCCATGATTAGACGTTGACTGCATCTCC
CTGATAGACCAATCAGCTGTGTCGCACTTAAACTGGAGAAGTTACACTGAAGTATAATCACACTGAATGT
TAGACTTTTTCATCTGCCAAAACCAAAAACCATTTTGATCTCCCTGTGGTTATCAATATAACGCACAATC
ACAAGTGTATGAGGACTTAGAAATTAATCCTTTGTGGTAGGAGTTCTGTTGAATGATGGAAATCTTATTA
CTACCACAAGACTATTTGATCTGGTAATTGGAGACTTCGGGATTTAGGAGATCTCCATGTCTGTATTTAC
TCTACCACTGCTAAAGTGTGTGGTCCTGGGTAGTTTACTTGCTTGCGGAAAATGAGAATTGATGGTGTCC
CCAATGCCCCACCTCACAGAGTTACTAAAAAATGTCTGTAAAGCATATTTACCTCTTGGGAGATAGGCAC
TATGTAAATAAGGTAAAATTTCTGTTATTACAATTATTCATAATAATATTCTTTTCTTATTTCTAAGCCT
TTCTGGGAAATCATTTCAGTCCACACCAACCATATTATTCAGGGTTCCTGCCATATGTGTGGGGTATCCT
ACTGATACACACGTATTCAAAGTTTATGGGTACAACAAAGACATAGTACATGTACATAATATGTATGTGA
ATATAGTTAAATATATTTCTTCACAATATTTTAAACTGTGAAGAACTTTATCATACAGGAAACTTAAAAC
AAGAGGTGTCAAAAGACCCAAATTAGGTGCATTTTACTTGTTTATGATGGCATAACCATTGCTTTAAAAT
GTTTAGACAGTAGAATATTGAATTTATGCTCTATTTTTGTTTATTTAAGCAACACTTAATGTAAAAGTGC
AACAGGCAATTGAATCCAA
Features (pLannotate 1.2.2; 21 found; start..end, strand, type, name):
     71..89      -  promoter       T7 promoter: promoter for bacteriophage T7 RNA polymerase
     92..239     +  CDS            lacZα (fragment): LacZα fragment of β-galactosidase; lacZ fragment
    249..552     +  CDS            ccdB (fragment): CcdB, a bacterial toxin that poisons DNA gyrase; ccdB; Plasmids containing the ccdB gene cannot be propagated in standard E. coli strains.
    600..869     +  CDS            tnpA (fragment): TN5P_ECOLX - Also known as tnp. Experimental evidence at protein level: Swiss-Prot protein existence level 1. Mediates transposition of transposon Tn5 by a 'cut and paste' mechanism. First, the monomeric transposase binds the 19 bp inverted DNA repeats flanking the transposon. Then, dimerization of the DNA- bound transposase creates a synaptic DNA complex. After nicking of the first DNA strand, excision of the transposon proceeds through a series of intermediates. The transposase then mediates the insertion of the transposon at a new site by strand transfer. The activity of the wild- type tran
    901..1695    +  CDS            NeoR/KanR: aminoglycoside phosphotransferase from Tn5; aph(3')-II (or nptII); confers resistance to neomycin, kanamycin, and G418 (Geneticin®)
   1716..1767    -  misc_feature   bom (fragment): basis of mobility region from pBR322
   1794..1882    +  promoter       AmpR promoter (fragment): bla
   1902..2276    +  CDS            BleoR: antibiotic-binding protein; Sh ble from Streptoalloteichus hindustanus; confers resistance to bleomycin, phleomycin, and Zeocin™
   2414..3002    +  rep_origin     ori: high-copy-number ColE1/pMB1/pBR322/pUC origin of replication
   3185..3277    +  CDS            lacI (fragment): lac repressor; lacI; The lac repressor binds to the lac operator to inhibit transcription in E. coli. This inhibition can be relieved by adding lactose or isopropyl-β-D-thiogalactopyranoside (IPTG).
   3290..3311    +  protein_bind   CAP binding site: CAP binding activates transcription in the presence of cAMP. E. coli catabolite activator protein
   3326..3356    +  promoter       lac promoter: promoter for the E. coli lac operon
   3364..3380    +  protein_bind   lac operator: The lac repressor binds to the lac operator to inhibit transcription in E. coli. This inhibition can be relieved by adding lactose or isopropyl-β-D-thiogalactopyranoside (IPTG). lac repressor encoded by lacI
   3422..3440    +  promoter       SP6 promoter: promoter for bacteriophage SP6 RNA polymerase
   3915..3938    -  intron         IV2 intron (fragment): modified second intron of the potato ST-LS1 gene (Vancanneyt et al., 1990)
   4257..4451    +  CDS            Nr1d2 (fragment): NR1D2_MOUSE - Experimental evidence at protein level: Swiss-Prot protein existence level 1. Transcriptional repressor which coordinates circadian rhythm and metabolic pathways in a heme-dependent manner. Integral component of the complex transcription machinery that governs circadian rhythmicity and forms a critical negative limb of the circadian clock by directly repressing the expression of core clock components ARNTL/BMAL1 and CLOCK. Also regulates genes involved in metabolic functions, including lipid metabolism and the inflammatory response. Acts as a receptor for heme which stimulates it
   4478..4498    +  CDS            capTEV™ (fragment): composite tag for in vivo biotinylation, TEV protease cleavage, and 6xHis tagging
   4512..4556    +  CDS            S-Tag: affinity and epitope tag derived from pancreatic ribonuclease A
   4647..5366    +  CDS            EGFP: the original enhanced GFP (Yang et al., 1996) mammalian codon-optimized
   5404..5989    +  misc_feature   IRES2: internal ribosome entry site (IRES) of the encephalomyocarditis virus (EMCV)
   6071..6874    +  CDS            NeoR/KanR: aminoglycoside phosphotransferase from Tn5; aph(3')-II (or nptII); confers resistance to neomycin, kanamycin, and G418 (Geneticin®)
