>Addgene plasmid #112314 | pNR1D2-donor | addgene full sequence | sequence record 228473 | Addgene NGS Result
AAGGGCGAATTCTGCAGATATCCATCACACTGGCGGCCGCTCGAGCATGCATCTAGAGGGCCCAATTCGC
CCTATAGTGAGTCGTATTACAATTCACTGGCCGTCGTTTTACAACGTCGTGACTGGGAAAACCCTGGCGT
TACCCAACTTAATCGCCTTGCAGCACATCCCCCTTTCGCCAGCTGGCGTAATAGCGAAGAGGCCCGCACC
GATCGCCCTTCCCAACAGTTGCGCAGCCTATACGTACGGCAGTTTAAGGTTTACACCTATAAAAGAGAGA
GCCGTTATCGTCTGTTTGTGGATGTACAGAGTGATATTATTGACACGCCGGGGCGACGGATGGTGATCCC
CCTGGCCAGTGCACGTCTGCTGTCAGATAAAGTCTCCCGTGAACTTTACCCGGTGGTGCATATCGGGGAT
GAAAGCTGGCGCATGATGACCACCGATATGGCCAGTGTGCCGGTCTCCGTTATCGGGGAAGAAGTGGCTG
ATCTCAGCCACCGCGAAAATGACATCAAAAACGCCATTAACCTGATGTTCTGGGGAATATAAATGTCAGG
CATGAGATTATCAAAAAGGATCTTCACCTAGATCCTTTTCACGTAGAAAGCCAGTCCGCAGAAACGGTGC
TGACCCCGGATGAATGTCAGCTACTGGGCTATCTGGACAAGGGAAAACGCAAGCGCAAAGAGAAAGCAGG
TAGCTTGCAGTGGGCTTACATGGCGATAGCTAGACTGGGCGGTTTTATGGACAGCAAGCGAACCGGAATT
GCCAGCTGGGGCGCCCTCTGGTAAGGTTGGGAAGCCCTGCAAAGTAAACTGGATGGCTTTCTTGCCGCCA
AGGATCTGATGGCGCAGGGGATCAAGCTCTGATCAAGAGACAGGATGAGGATCGTTTCGCATGATTGAAC
AAGATGGATTGCACGCAGGTTCTCCGGCCGCTTGGGTGGAGAGGCTATTCGGCTATGACTGGGCACAACA
GACAATCGGCTGCTCTGATGCCGCCGTGTTCCGGCTGTCAGCGCAGGGGCGCCCGGTTCTTTTTGTCAAG
ACCGACCTGTCCGGTGCCCTGAATGAACTGCAAGACGAGGCAGCGCGGCTATCGTGGCTGGCCACGACGG
GCGTTCCTTGCGCAGCTGTGCTCGACGTTGTCACTGAAGCGGGAAGGGACTGGCTGCTATTGGGCGAAGT
GCCGGGGCAGGATCTCCTGTCATCTCACCTTGCTCCTGCCGAGAAAGTATCCATCATGGCTGATGCAATG
CGGCGGCTGCATACGCTTGATCCGGCTACCTGCCCATTCGACCACCAAGCGAAACATCGCATCGAGCGAG
CACGTACTCGGATGGAAGCCGGTCTTGTCGATCAGGATGATCTGGACGAAGAGCATCAGGGGCTCGCGCC
AGCCGAACTGTTCGCCAGGCTCAAGGCGAGCATGCCCGACGGCGAGGATCTCGTCGTGACCCATGGCGAT
GCCTGCTTGCCGAATATCATGGTGGAAAATGGCCGCTTTTCTGGATTCATCGACTGTGGCCGGCTGGGTG
TGGCGGACCGCTATCAGGACATAGCGTTGGCTACCCGTGATATTGCTGAAGAGCTTGGCGGCGAATGGGC
TGACCGCTTCCTCGTGCTTTACGGTATCGCCGCTCCCGATTCGCAGCGCATCGCCTTCTATCGCCTTCTT
GACGAGTTCTTCTGAATTATTAACGCTTACAATTTCCTGATGCGGTATTTTCTCCTTACGCATCTGTGCG
GTATTTCACACCGCATCAGGTGGCACTTTTCGGGGAAATGTGCGCGGAACCCCTATTTGTTTATTTTTCT
AAATACATTCAAATATGTATCCGCTCATGAGACAATAACCCTGATAAATGCTTCAATAATAGCACGTGAG
GAGGGCCACCATGGCCAAGTTGACCAGTGCCGTTCCGGTGCTCACCGCGCGCGACGTCGCCGGAGCGGTC
GAGTTCTGGACCGACCGGCTCGGGTTCTCCCGGGACTTCGTGGAGGACGACTTCGCCGGTGTGGTCCGGG
ACGACGTGACCCTGTTCATCAGCGCGGTCCAGGACCAGGTGGTGCCGGACAACACCCTGGCCTGGGTGTG
GGTGCGCGGCCTGGACGAGCTGTACGCCGAGTGGTCGGAGGTCGTGTCCACGAACTTCCGGGACGCCTCC
GGGCCGGCCATGACCGAGATCGGCGAGCAGCCGTGGGGGCGGGAGTTCGCCCTGCGCGACCCGGCCGGCA
ACTGCGTGCACTTCGTGGCCGAGGAGCAGGACTGACACGTGCTAAAACTTCATTTTTAATTTAAAAGGAT
CTAGGTGAAGATCCTTTTTGATAATCTCATGACCAAAATCCCTTAACGTGAGTTTTCGTTCCACTGAGCG
TCAGACCCCGTAGAAAAGATCAAAGGATCTTCTTGAGATCCTTTTTTTCTGCGCGTAATCTGCTGCTTGC
AAACAAAAAAACCACCGCTACCAGCGGTGGTTTGTTTGCCGGATCAAGAGCTACCAACTCTTTTTCCGAA
GGTAACTGGCTTCAGCAGAGCGCAGATACCAAATACTGTTCTTCTAGTGTAGCCGTAGTTAGGCCACCAC
TTCAAGAACTCTGTAGCACCGCCTACATACCTCGCTCTGCTAATCCTGTTACCAGTGGCTGCTGCCAGTG
GCGATAAGTCGTGTCTTACCGGGTTGGACTCAAGACGATAGTTACCGGATAAGGCGCAGCGGTCGGGCTG
AACGGGGGGTTCGTGCACACAGCCCAGCTTGGAGCGAACGACCTACACCGAACTGAGATACCTACAGCGT
GAGCTATGAGAAAGCGCCACGCTTCCCGAAGGGAGAAAGGCGGACAGGTATCCGGTAAGCGGCAGGGTCG
GAACAGGAGAGCGCACGAGGGAGCTTCCAGGGGGAAACGCCTGGTATCTTTATAGTCCTGTCGGGTTTCG
CCACCTCTGACTTGAGCGTCGATTTTTGTGATGCTCGTCAGGGGGGCGGAGCCTATGGAAAAACGCCAGC
AACGCGGCCTTTTTACGGTTCCTGGCCTTTTGCTGGCCTTTTGCTCACATGTTCTTTCCTGCGTTATCCC
CTGATTCTGTGGATAACCGTATTACCGCCTTTGAGTGAGCTGATACCGCTCGCCGCAGCCGAACGACCGA
GCGCAGCGAGTCAGTGAGCGAGGAAGCGGAAGAGCGCCCAATACGCAAACCGCCTCTCCCCGCGCGTTGG
CCGATTCATTAATGCAGCTGGCACGACAGGTTTCCCGACTGGAAAGCGGGCAGTGAGCGCAACGCAATTA
ATGTGAGTTAGCTCACTCATTAGGCACCCCAGGCTTTACACTTTATGCTTCCGGCTCGTATGTTGTGTGG
AATTGTGAGCGGATAACAATTTCACACAGGAAACAGCTATGACCATGATTACGCCAAGCTATTTAGGTGA
CACTATAGAATACTCAAGCTATGCATCAAGCTTGGTACCGAGCTCGGATCCACTAGTAACGGCCGCCAGT
GTGCTGGAATTCGCCCTTTCGGCAAGATTGAGTTCCTTGCAAGCTGTTGGACTGAGCACCTCAGTTGCTT
GCTGACTGTTGGCTAGAGCCCACTCTTAGTTCCTTGCCATGTGGGCCTCTCCACAGGGTGGCTCACAGCA
TGGCAGCAGCTTTTCTCAGAGTAAGTGAGCAAGAGCGTACCTAAGATGGAGGCCACAGTTTCTTGTAAGC
TAATCTCAGAACGGACATCCTATCAATTCTGCCATATTTTTTTTCATTAGAAGTTAGTAAGTCTAGGTCC
ACTTAGTAGGAGGAGGTTGCGCAAGGGTGCGAATACCAGGATGAAGGGATCATTGGAGGCCATTTTAGGG
GCTGCCTACCACACATGGTGACATACAAATGGGAGTGTATTCCATATGTATTGAAAATATGTTTATATAC
TACATTATTTTATTTTGCTAATTAGAAGCAGTTGAAATCAGATGACATCTAATTTTAAAAAGTCAGAACC
TCTATGTTCTTGTGAATAAAAATTCTTAACAGTAAAGAATTTTGATTGATCAAATGTTTTATGTGATATA
TATGCTTTATAATATAGTAACTAGCTAACGATTTGTTACTGAGATTTTGAGAAATTTGTCAACTTTTGCC
TTTATTCAGATGTATAAAACCTTGCTTTCTATTCGTTAGTGACACTGATAAGCAAGAATTTTATTTATAT
TTAATGTTAATAATTTATCCTGTTTTTCCTATTTCCCTATTCCTGATCTCTCTTAGATCGATCTGGAATA
GAAAACGTCAACTCTGTGGAGGCTTTGCAGGAAACTCTCATTCGTGCACTAAGGACCTTAATAATGAAAA
ACCATCCAAATGAGGCCTCTATTTTTACAAAACTGCTTCTAAAGTTGCCAGATCTTCGATCTTTAAACAA
CATGCACTCTGAGGAGCTCTTGGCCTTTAAAGTTCACCCTGATTATGATATTCCAACTACTGCAAGCGAG
AATCTTTATTTTCAGGGCGCCGCCAAATTCAAAGAAACCGCTGCTGCTAAATTCGAACGCCAGCACATGG
ACAGCGGAGGTGGAGGTTCGAGCGGTCCCTCGGGTTCGTCGAGCCTGGAAGTTCTGTTCCAGGGGCCCCT
GTCGTCGAGCGGTCCCTCGGGTTCGATGGTTAGCAAAGGCGAGGAGCTGTTCACCGGGGTGGTGCCCATC
CTGGTCGAGCTGGACGGCGACGTAAACGGCCACAAGTTCAGCGTGTCCGGCGAGGGCGAGGGCGATGCCA
CCTACGGCAAGCTGACCCTGAAGTTCATCTGCACCACCGGCAAGCTGCCCGTGCCCTGGCCCACCCTCGT
GACCACCCTGACCTACGGCGTGCAGTGCTTCAGCCGCTACCCCGACCACATGAAGCAGCACGACTTCTTC
AAGTCCGCCATGCCCGAAGGCTACGTCCAGGAGCGCACCATCTTCTTCAAGGACGACGGCAACTACAAGA
CCCGCGCCGAGGTGAAGTTCGAGGGCGACACCCTGGTGAACCGCATCGAGCTGAAGGGCATCGACTTCAA
GGAGGACGGCAACATCCTGGGGCACAAGCTGGAGTACAACTACAACAGCCACAACGTCTATATCATGGCC
GACAAGCAGAAGAACGGCATCAAGGTGAACTTCAAGATCCGCCACAACATCGAGGACGGCAGCGTGCAGC
TCGCCGACCACTACCAGCAGAACACCCCCATCGGCGACGGCCCCGTGCTGCTGCCCGACAACCACTACCT
GAGCACCCAGTCCGCCCTGAGCAAAGACCCCAACGAGAAGCGCGATCACATGGTCCTTAAGGAGTTCGTG
ACCGCCGCCGGGATCACTCTCGGCATGGACGAGCTGTACAAGTAATGATCTAGAGTCGAGTTAATTAAGA
ATTCCGCCCCCCCCCCTCTCCCTCCCCCCCCCTAACGTTACTGGCCGAAGCCGCTTGGAATAAGGCCGGT
GTGCGTTTGTCTATATGTTATTTTCCACCATATTGCCGTCTTTTGGCAATGTGAGGGCCCGGAAACCTGG
CCCTGTCTTCTTGACGAGCATTCCTAGGGGTCTTTCCCCTCTCGCCAAAGGAATGCAGGGTCTGTTGAAT
GTCGTGAAGGAAGCAGTTCCTCTGGAAGCTTCTTGAAGACAAACAACGTCTGTAGCGACCCTTTGCAGGC
AGCGGAACCCCCCACCTGGCGACAGGTGCCTCTGCGGCCAAAAGCCACGTGTATAAGATACACCTGCAAA
GGCGGCACAACCCCAGTGCCACGTTGTGAGTTGGATAGTTGTGGAAAGAGTCAAATGGCTCTCCTCAAGC
GTATTCAACAAGGGGCTGAAGGATGCCCAGAAGGTACCCCATTGTATGGGATCTGATCTGGGGCCTCGGT
GCACATGCTTTACATGTGTTTAGTCGAGGTTAAAAAAACGTCTAGGCCCCCCGAACCACGGGGACGTGGT
TTTCCTTTGAAAAACACGATGATAATATGGCCACAACCTGTTACATTGCACAAGATAAAAATATATCATC
ACGAACAGTAAAACTGTCTGCTTACATAAACAGTAATACAAGGGGTGTTATGGGATCGGCCATTGAACAA
GATGGATTGCACGCAGGTTCTCCGGCCGCTTGGGTGGAGAGGCTATTCGGCTATGACTGGGCACAACAGA
CAATCGGCTGCTCTGATGCCGCCGTGTTCCGGCTGTCAGCGCAGGGGCGCCCGGTTCTTTTTGTCAAGAC
CGACCTGTCCGGTGCCCTGAATGAACTGCAGGACGAGGCAGCGCGGCTATCGTGGCTGGCCACGACGGGC
GTTCCTTGCGCAGCTGTGCTCGACGTTGTCACTGAGGCGGGAAGGGACTGGCTGCTATTGGGAGAAGTGC
CGGGGCAGGATCTCCTGTCATCTCACCTTGCTCCTGCCGAGAAAGTATCCATCATGGCTGATGCAATGCG
GCGGCTGCATACGCTTGATCCGGCTACCTGCCCATTCGACCACCAAGCGAAACATCGCATCGAGCGAGCA
CGTACTCGGATGGAAGCCGGTCTTGTCGATCAGGATGATCTGGACGAAGAGCATCAGGGGCTCGCGCCAG
CCGAACTGTTCGCCAGGCTCAAGGCGCGCATGCCCGACGGCGAGGATCTCGTCGTGACCCATGGCGATGC
CTGCTTGCCGAATATCATGGTGGAAAATGGCCGCTTTTCTGGATTCATCGACTGTGGCCGGCTGGGTGTG
GCGGACCGCTATCAGGACATAGCGTTGGCTACCCGTGATATTGCTGAAGAGCTTGGCGGCGAATGGGCTG
ACCGCTTCCTCGTGCTTTACGGTATCGCCGCTCCCGATTCGCAGCGCATCGCCTTCTATCGCCTTCTTGA
CGAGTTCTTCTGAAGGCCTTTGTTTATTTAAACATGAACTGATGGTAACTGTACATTTTGTGCTAAAATG
CATATTTATATGTGTATACCATATGTGGAGATAGAAAAGACCTTTAAGACAATAAAAGATTGTAGGCTAT
CTCTGTAATCATGCAATAGCTGTTCGGATTGAGAACTCTTCAGCCATGATTAGACGTTGACTGCATCTCC
CTGATAGACCAATCAGCTGTGTCGCACTTAAACTGGAGAAGTTACACTGAAGTATAATCACACTGAATGT
TAGACTTTTTCATCTGCCAAAACCAAAAACCATTTTGATCTCCCTGTGGTTATCAATATAACGCACAATC
ACAAGTGTATGAGGACTTAGAAATTAATCCTTTGTGGTAGGAGTTCTGTTGAATGATGGAAATCTTATTA
CTACCACAAGACTATTTGATCTGGTAATTGGAGACTTCGGGATTTAGGAGATCTCCATGTCTGTATTTAC
TCTACCACTGCTAAAGTGTGTGGTCCTGGGTAGTTTACTTGCTTGCGGAAAATGAGAATTGATGGTGTCC
CCAATGCCCCACCTCACAGAGTTACTAAAAAATGTCTGTAAAGCATATTTACCTCTTGGGAGATAGGCAC
TATGTAAATAAGGTAAAATTTCTGTTATTACAATTATTCATAATAATATTCTTTTCTTATTTCTAAGCCT
TTCTGGGAAATCATTTCAGTCCACACCAACCATATTATTCAGGGTTCCTGCCATATGTGTGGGGTATCCT
ACTGATACACACGTATTCAAAGTTTATGGGTACAACAAAGACATAGTACATGTACATAATATGTATGTGA
ATATAGTTAAATATATTTCTTCACAATATTTTAAACTGTGAAGAACTTTATCATACAGGAAACTTAAAAC
AAGAGGTGTCAAAAGACCCAAATTAGGTGCATTTTACTTGTTTATGATGGCATAACCATTGCTTTAAAAT
GTTTAGACAGTAGAATATTGAATTTATGCTCTATTTTTGTTTATTTAAGCAACACTTAATGTAAAAGTGC
AACAGGCAATTGAATCCAA
Features (pLannotate 1.2.2; 21 found; start..end, strand, type, name):
     71..89      -  promoter       T7 promoter: promoter for bacteriophage T7 RNA polymerase
     92..239     +  CDS            lacZα (fragment): LacZα fragment of β-galactosidase; lacZ fragment
    249..552     +  CDS            ccdB (fragment): CcdB, a bacterial toxin that poisons DNA gyrase; ccdB; Plasmids containing the ccdB gene cannot be propagated in standard E. coli strains.
    600..869     +  CDS            tnpA (fragment): TN5P_ECOLX - Also known as tnp. Experimental evidence at protein level: Swiss-Prot protein existence level 1. Mediates transposition of transposon Tn5 by a 'cut and paste' mechanism. First, the monomeric transposase binds the 19 bp inverted DNA repeats flanking the transposon. Then, dimerization of the DNA- bound transposase creates a synaptic DNA complex. After nicking of the first DNA strand, excision of the transposon proceeds through a series of intermediates. The transposase then mediates the insertion of the transposon at a new site by strand transfer. The activity of the wild- type tran
    901..1695    +  CDS            NeoR/KanR: aminoglycoside phosphotransferase from Tn5; aph(3')-II (or nptII); confers resistance to neomycin, kanamycin, and G418 (Geneticin®)
   1716..1766    -  misc_feature   bom (fragment): basis of mobility region from pBR322
   1793..1881    +  promoter       AmpR promoter (fragment): bla
   1901..2275    +  CDS            BleoR: antibiotic-binding protein; Sh ble from Streptoalloteichus hindustanus; confers resistance to bleomycin, phleomycin, and Zeocin™
   2413..3001    +  rep_origin     ori: high-copy-number ColE1/pMB1/pBR322/pUC origin of replication
   3184..3276    +  CDS            lacI (fragment): lac repressor; lacI; The lac repressor binds to the lac operator to inhibit transcription in E. coli. This inhibition can be relieved by adding lactose or isopropyl-β-D-thiogalactopyranoside (IPTG).
   3289..3310    +  protein_bind   CAP binding site: CAP binding activates transcription in the presence of cAMP. E. coli catabolite activator protein
   3325..3355    +  promoter       lac promoter: promoter for the E. coli lac operon
   3363..3379    +  protein_bind   lac operator: The lac repressor binds to the lac operator to inhibit transcription in E. coli. This inhibition can be relieved by adding lactose or isopropyl-β-D-thiogalactopyranoside (IPTG). lac repressor encoded by lacI
   3421..3439    +  promoter       SP6 promoter: promoter for bacteriophage SP6 RNA polymerase
   3914..3937    -  intron         IV2 intron (fragment): modified second intron of the potato ST-LS1 gene (Vancanneyt et al., 1990)
   4256..4450    +  CDS            Nr1d2 (fragment): NR1D2_MOUSE - Experimental evidence at protein level: Swiss-Prot protein existence level 1. Transcriptional repressor which coordinates circadian rhythm and metabolic pathways in a heme-dependent manner. Integral component of the complex transcription machinery that governs circadian rhythmicity and forms a critical negative limb of the circadian clock by directly repressing the expression of core clock components ARNTL/BMAL1 and CLOCK. Also regulates genes involved in metabolic functions, including lipid metabolism and the inflammatory response. Acts as a receptor for heme which stimulates it
   4477..4497    +  CDS            capTEV™ (fragment): composite tag for in vivo biotinylation, TEV protease cleavage, and 6xHis tagging
   4511..4555    +  CDS            S-Tag: affinity and epitope tag derived from pancreatic ribonuclease A
   4646..5365    +  CDS            EGFP: the original enhanced GFP (Yang et al., 1996) mammalian codon-optimized
   5403..5988    +  misc_feature   IRES2: internal ribosome entry site (IRES) of the encephalomyocarditis virus (EMCV)
   6070..6873    +  CDS            NeoR/KanR: aminoglycoside phosphotransferase from Tn5; aph(3')-II (or nptII); confers resistance to neomycin, kanamycin, and G418 (Geneticin®)
