[The description below was written by a language model from this plasmid's Addgene catalogue record and pLannotate feature annotations shown in this document.]
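Description:
pNR1D2-donor is a homology-directed repair template for CRISPR-mediated tagging of the endogenous human NR1D2 (Rev-erbβ) locus with GFP. It is built in the pCR Blunt TOPO cloning backbone and is about 7.9 kb. The plasmid replicates in E. coli from a high-copy ColE1/pUC-type origin and is selected with kanamycin through the backbone Tn5 NeoR/KanR gene. A BleoR (Zeocin) marker is also present. Other annotated elements are remnants of the TOPO cloning site: lacZα and ccdB fragments, the lac promoter and operator, and flanking T7 and SP6 promoters. The depositor and NGS-derived sequence records carry the same features, offset by a single base.

The insert was assembled by Gibson cloning from human genomic DNA and consists of NR1D2 homology arms flanking an EGFP-IRES-Neo cassette. The feature table shows a fragment of NR1D2 coding sequence (matched to the mouse orthologue by the annotation tool) lying directly upstream of a short TEV-site-type tag fragment, an S-Tag and EGFP. This layout suggests a C-terminal in-frame fusion, although the record does not state this explicitly. Downstream, an EMCV IRES drives translation of a second NeoR gene. No separate mammalian promoter is annotated, so both the tagged protein and G418 resistance appear to depend on transcription from the native NR1D2 promoter after correct integration, which would favour recovery of on-target knock-ins. A small match to a potato intron within the arm is probably spurious.

Three point mutations are recorded in the homology region, and their purpose is not stated. The donor is meant to be used with its companion guide RNA plasmid, pNR1D2.1.0-gDNA. The tagged line lets the transcription factor be detected or captured through GFP at endogenous expression levels.
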