Addgene plasmid #112314: pNR1D2-donor
Purpose: CRISPR donor plasmid to tag human transcription factor NR1D2 with GFP
Depositing lab: Kevin White. Depositing organization: University of Chicago.
Backbone
  Vector backbone: pCR Blunt TOPO
  Backbone manufacturer: Invitrogen
  Vector type: CRISPR
Growth in bacteria
  Bacterial resistance: Kanamycin, 50 μg/mL
  Growth temperature: 37°C
  Growth strain: DH5alpha
  Copy number: High Copy
Gene/Insert
  Gene/Insert name: NR1D2 homology arms flanking EGFP-IRES-Neo cassette
  Species: H. sapiens (human)
  Mutation: hg38:3:23977483:A>T, hg38:3:23977515:A>G, hg38:3:23977516:C>A
  Entrez Gene: NR1D2 (a.k.a. BD73, EAR-1R, REVERBB, REVERBbeta, RVR)
  Cloning method: Gibson Cloning
  Sequencing primers: 5′ M13pUC-rev; 3′ M13pUC-fwd
Terms and licenses: Academic/Nonprofit Terms; Industry Terms: Not Available to Industry
Depositor comments: Cloning source: Random Male Blood. Use with plasmid pNR1D2.1.0-gDNA.
How to cite: pNR1D2-donor was a gift from Kevin White (Addgene plasmid # 112314 ; http://n2t.net/addgene:112314 ; RRID:Addgene_112314)
